Addgene plasmid #157627: pD649-HAsp-mIslr2-COMP5AP-AviTag-9xHis
Purpose: Mammalian expression of cell-surface protein extracellular domain fused to COMP5AP-AviTag-9xHis. Protein is secreted from cells.
Depositing lab: Chris Garcia. Depositing organization: Stanford University. Publication: A Human IgSF Cell-Surface Interactome Reveals a Complex Network of Protein-Protein Interactions. Wojtowicz WM, Vielmetter J, Fernandes RA, Siepe DH, Eastman CL, Chisholm GB, Cox S, Klock H, Anderson PW, Rue SM, Miller JJ, Glaser SM, Bragstad ML, Vance J, Lam AW, Lesley SA, Zinn K, Garcia KC. Cell. 2020 Aug 20;182(4):1027-1043.e17. doi: 10.1016/j.cell.2020.07.025. PubMed 32822567.
Backbone
  Vector backbone: pD649
  Backbone size w/o insert (bp): 7153
  Vector type: Mammalian Expression
Growth in bacteria
  Bacterial resistance: Ampicillin, 100 μg/mL
  Growth temperature: 37°C
  Growth strain: DH5alpha
  Copy number: High Copy
Gene/Insert
  Gene/Insert name: mIslr2 (alt name: ISLR2)
  Species: M. musculus (mouse)
  Insert size (bp): 1713
  Entrez Gene: Islr2 (a.k.a. B930052A04Rik, Linx, Mbu-3, mKIAA1465)
  Promoter: CMV/SP6
  Tag / fusion protein: COMP5AP-AviTag-9xHis (C terminal on backbone)
  Cloning method: Restriction Enzyme; 5′ cloning site GCGGCCGC (not destroyed); 3′ cloning site GGCGCGCC (not destroyed)
  Sequencing primers: 5′ ATTTAGGTGACACTATAG; 3′ CGTCGCACTCCATCACGGTG
Resource information
  A portion of this plasmid was derived from a plasmid made by: synthesis by IDT
Terms and licenses: Academic/Nonprofit Terms; Industry Terms: Not Available to Industry
Depositor comments: Some plasmids in this collection may have an IS4-like element ISVsa5 family transposase upstream of the CMV promoter.
How to cite: pD649-HAsp-mIslr2-COMP5AP-AviTag-9xHis was a gift from Chris Garcia (Addgene plasmid # 157627 ; http://n2t.net/addgene:157627 ; RRID:Addgene_157627)
