[The description below was written by a language model from this plasmid's Addgene catalogue record and pLannotate feature annotations shown in this document.]
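Description:
pD649-HAsp-mIslr2-COMP5AP-AviTag-9xHis is a mammalian expression plasmid (about 8.9 kb in the sequenced record) built on the pD649 backbone to produce a secreted, multimerised form of the extracellular domain of mouse Islr2 (also called Linx), a cell-surface protein required for axon extension during neural development. It is propagated in E. coli at high copy from a ColE1/pUC-type origin under ampicillin selection (AmpR, β-lactamase). The annotation also shows an SV40 early promoter/EM7 promoter cassette driving a puromycin N-acetyltransferase coding sequence followed by an SV40 poly(A) signal, which could support selection in mammalian cells. Short kanamycin-resistance, lacZα, ble and f1 ori matches appear to be backbone remnants only.

Expression is driven by the CMV enhancer and immediate-early promoter, followed by a fragment of CMV intron A, with an SP6 promoter just upstream of the open reading frame. The name indicates an "HAsp" leader. The annotation tool labels the short leader region as a partial immunoglobulin heavy-chain signal sequence, so its exact identity is not resolved by the record. The Islr2 ectodomain was cloned between retained NotI and AscI sites and is fused at its C terminus to a segment of rat cartilage oligomeric matrix protein, whose coiled-coil domain pentamerises. This is followed by human placental alkaline phosphatase, an AviTag for enzymatic biotinylation and a polyhistidine tag (9xHis by name, annotated as 8xHis), and the unit ends with a bGH poly(A) signal. The high-avidity, enzymatically detectable protein suits the extracellular protein–protein interaction screening reported in the associated interactome study. The depositor notes that some plasmids in this collection carry an IS4-like transposase upstream of the CMV promoter, but none is annotated here.
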