Features (pLannotate 1.2.2; 24 found; start..end, strand, type, name):
    119..143     -  CDS            KanR (fragment): aminoglycoside phosphotransferase; aph(3')-Ia; confers resistance to kanamycin
    254..842     +  rep_origin     ori: high-copy-number ColE1/pMB1/pBR322/pUC origin of replication
   1067..1084    +  terminator     rrnB T2 terminator (fragment): transcription terminator T2 from the E. coli rrnB gene
   1109..1128    -  CDS            lacZα (fragment): LacZα fragment of β-galactosidase; lacZ fragment
   1584..1600    +  protein_bind   lac operator: The lac repressor binds to the lac operator to inhibit transcription in E. coli. This inhibition can be relieved by adding lactose or isopropyl-β-D-thiogalactopyranoside (IPTG). lac repressor encoded by lacI
   1843..2146    +  enhancer       CMV enhancer: human cytomegalovirus immediate early enhancer
   2147..2350    +  promoter       CMV promoter: human cytomegalovirus (CMV) immediate early promoter
   2486..2529    +  intron         CMV intron (fragment): modified intron A from human cytomegalovirus
   2581..2599    +  promoter       SP6 promoter: promoter for bacteriophage SP6 RNA polymerase
   2603..2640    +  CDS            IgH signal sequence (fragment): signal sequence from the mouse immunoglobulin heavy chain variable region
   2725..4461    +  CDS            Islr2 (fragment): ISLR2_MOUSE - Also known as Kiaa1465, Linx. Experimental evidence at protein level: Swiss-Prot protein existence level 1. Required for axon extension during neural development. From Mus musculus (Mouse).
   4558..4737    +  CDS            Comp (fragment): COMP_RAT - Experimental evidence at protein level: Swiss-Prot protein existence level 1. May play a role in the structural integrity of cartilage via its interaction with other extracellular matrix proteins such as the collagens and fibronectin. Can mediate the interaction of chondrocytes with the cartilage extracellular matrix through interaction with cell surface integrin receptors. Could play a role in the pathogenesis of osteoarthritis. Potent suppressor of apoptosis in both primary chondrocytes and transformed cells. Suppresses apoptosis by blocking the activation of caspase-3 and by indu
   4725..6177    +  CDS            SEAP (fragment): secreted alkaline phosphatase from human placenta The natural enzyme has a C-terminal transmembrane sequence that is replaced by a GPI anchor.
   6202..6243    +  CDS            AviTag™ (fragment): peptide tag that allows for enzymatic biotinylation
   6247..6270    +  CDS            8xHis: 8xHis affinity tag
   6416..6527    +  polyA_signal   bGH poly(A) signal: bovine growth hormone polyadenylation signal
   6528..6636    +  rep_origin     f1 ori (fragment): f1 bacteriophage origin of replication; arrow indicates direction of (+) strand synthesis
   6650..6979    +  promoter       SV40 promoter: SV40 enhancer and early promoter
   7027..7074    +  promoter       EM7 promoter: synthetic bacterial promoter&nbsp
   7093..7692    +  CDS            PuroR (fragment): puromycin N-acetyltransferase; pac from Streptomyces; confers resistance to puromycin
   7702..7827    +  CDS            ble (fragment): BLE_KLEPN - Experimental evidence at protein level: Swiss-Prot protein existence level 1. Binding protein with a strong affinity to the bleomycin family of antibiotics. Binds to CL990; an antimitotic-antibiotic compound. From Klebsiella pneumoniae.
   7822..7943    +  polyA_signal   SV40 poly(A) signal: SV40 polyadenylation signal
   7996..8856    -  CDS            AmpR: β-lactamase; bla; confers resistance to ampicillin, carbenicillin, and related antibiotics
   8859..89      -  promoter       AmpR promoter (fragment) (across the origin): bla
>Addgene plasmid #157627 | pD649-HAsp-mIslr2-COMP5AP-AviTag-9xHis | addgene full sequence | sequence record 382006 | Addgene NGS Result
TTTCAATATTATTGAAGCATTTATCAGGGTTATTGTCTCATGAGCGGATACATATTTGAATGTATTTAGA
AAAATAAACAAATAGGGGTCAGTGTTACAACCAATTAACCAATTCTGAACATTATCGCGAGCCCATTTAT
ACCTGAATATGGCTCATAACACCCCTTGCTCATGACCAAAATCCCTTAACGTGAGTTACGCGCGCGTCGT
TCCACTGAGCGTCAGACCCCGTAGAAAAGATCAAAGGATCTTCTTGAGATCCTTTTTTTCTGCGCGTAAT
CTGCTGCTTGCAAACAAAAAAACCACCGCTACCAGCGGTGGTTTGTTTGCCGGATCAAGAGCTACCAACT
CTTTTTCCGAAGGTAACTGGCTTCAGCAGAGCGCAGATACCAAATACTGTTCTTCTAGTGTAGCCGTAGT
TAGCCCACCACTTCAAGAACTCTGTAGCACCGCCTACATACCTCGCTCTGCTAATCCTGTTACCAGTGGC
TGCTGCCAGTGGCGATAAGTCGTGTCTTACCGGGTTGGACTCAAGACGATAGTTACCGGATAAGGCGCAG
CGGTCGGGCTGAACGGGGGGTTCGTGCACACAGCCCAGCTTGGAGCGAACGACCTACACCGAACTGAGAT
ACCTACAGCGTGAGCTATGAGAAAGCGCCACGCTTCCCGAAGGGAGAAAGGCGGACAGGTATCCGGTAAG
CGGCAGGGTCGGAACAGGAGAGCGCACGAGGGAGCTTCCAGGGGGAAACGCCTGGTATCTTTATAGTCCT
GTCGGGTTTCGCCACCTCTGACTTGAGCGTCGATTTTTGTGATGCTCGTCAGGGGGGCGGAGCCTATGGA
AAAACGCCAGCAACGCGGCCTTTTTACGGTTCCTGGCCTTTTGCTGGCCTTTTGCTCACATGTTCTTTCC
TGCGTTATCCCCTGATTCTGTGGATAACCGTATTACCGCCTTTGAGTGAGCTGATACCGCTCGCCGCAGC
CGAACGACCGAGCGCAGCGAGTCAGTGAGCGAGGAAGCGGAAGGCGAGAGTAGGGAACTGCCAGGCATCA
AACTAAGCAGAAGGCCCCTGACGGATGGCCTTTTTGCGTTTCTACAAACTCTTTCTGTGTTGTAAAACGA
CGGCCAGTCTTAAGCTCGGGCCCCCTGGGCGGTTCTGATAACGAGTAATCGTTAATCCGCAAATAACGTA
AAAACCCGCTTCGGCGGGTTTTTTTATGGGGGGAGTTTAGGGAAAGAGCATTTGTCAGAATATTTAAGGG
CGCCTGTCACTTTGCTTGATATATGAGAATTATTTAACCTTATAAATGAGAAAAAAGCAACGCACTTTAA
ATAAGATACGTTGCTTTTTCGATTGATGAACACCTATAATTAAACTATTCATCTATTATTTATGATTTTT
TGTATATACAATATTTCTAGTTTGTTAAAGAGAATTAAGAAAATAAATCTCGAAAATAATAAAGGGAAAA
TCAGTTTTTGATATCAAAATTATACATGTCAACGATAATACAAAATATAATACAAACTATAAGATGTTAT
CAGTATTTATTATCATTTAGAATAAATTTTGTGTCGCCCTTAATTGTGAGCGGATAACAATTACGAGCTT
CATGCACAGTGGCGTTGACTCAATATTGGCCATTAGCCATATTATTCATTGGTTATATAGCATAAATCAA
TATTGGCTATTGGCCATTGCATACGTTGTATCTATATCATAATATGTACATTTATATTGGCTCATGTCCA
ATATGACCGCCATGTTGGCATTGATTATTGACTAGTTATTAATAGTAATCAATTACGGGGTCATTAGTTC
ATAGCCCATATATGGAGTTCCGCGTTACATAACTTACGGTAAATGGCCCGCCTGGCTGACCGCCCAACGA
CCCCCGCCCATTGACGTCAATAATGACGTATGTTCCCATAGTAACGCCAATAGGGACTTTCCATTGACGT
CAATGGGTGGAGTATTTACGGTAAACTGCCCACTTGGCAGTACATCAAGTGTATCATATGCCAAGTACGC
CCCCTATTGACGTCAATGACGGTAAATGGCCCGCCTGGCATTATGCCCAGTACATGACCTTATGGGACTT
TCCTACTTGGCAGTACATCTACGTATTAGTCATCGCTATTACCATGGTGATGCGGTTTTGGCAGTACATC
AATGGGCGTGGATAGCGGTTTGACTCACGGGGATTTCCAAGTCTCCACCCCATTGACGTCAATGGGAGTT
TGTTTTGGCACCAAAATCAACGGGACTTTCCAAAATGTCGTAACAACTCCGCCCCATTGACGCAAATGGG
CGGTAGGCGTGTACGGTGGGAGGTCTATATAAGCAGAGCTCGTTTAGTGAACCGTCAGATCGCCTGGAGA
CGCCATCCACGCTGTTTTGACCTCCATAGAAGACACCGGGACCGATCCAGCCTCCGCGGCCGGGAACGGT
GCATTGGAACGCGGATTCCCCGTGCCAAGAGTGACGTAAGTACCGCCTATAGAGTCTATAGGCCCACCCC
CTTGGCTTCGTTAGAACGCGGCTACAATTAATACATAACCTTATGTATCATACACATACGATTTAGGTGA
CACTATAGAATAACATCCACTTTGCCTTTCTCTCCACAGGTGTCCACTCCCAGGTCCAACTGCACCTCGG
TTCTATCGAAAACGCGCCTGCTAGCGCCACCATGAAGACCATCATTGCCCTGAGCTACATCTTCTGCCTG
GTGTTCGCTGCGGCCGCCGCGTGTCCCGAACCTTGTGCTTGCGTAGATAAATACGCGCACCAGTTCGCGG
ACTGTGCTTACAAGGAACTCCGCGAGGTTCCAGAAGGCCTTCCTGCCAACGTGACCACACTCAGTCTGTC
TGCTAACAAAATTACTGTGCTTCGACGAGGAGCATTTGTAAATGTAACTCAAGTAACATCCCTTTGGCTT
GCACACAGCGAAGTGAGGACGGTCGAAAGTGGTGCACTTGCCGTACTTTCACAATTGAAAAATCTCGATC
TGTCCCACAACTTGATTTCCAATTTTCCGTGGAGCGACTTGCGGAATTTGAGCGCGCTTCAGCTGCTGAA
GATGAATCACAATCGGCTGGGGTCCCTCCCACGAGACGCGCTTGGCGCCCTGCCCGACCTTAGGAGCCTT
CGGATCAATAATAATCGCCTCCGGACCCTGGAGCCCGGTACATTTGACGCACTCAGCGCGCTCTCTCACC
TTCAACTTTATCATAATCCCTTCCATTGCAGTTGTGGATTGGTGTGGTTGCAAGCCTGGGCTGCAAGTAC
ACGCGTCAGCTTGCCAGAGCCCGACAGTATCGCGTGCGCGAGTCCACCTGAGTTGCAAGGGGTACCGGTC
CACAGGTTGCCAGCGCTGCCATGTGCCCCGCCAAGCGTCCGACTCAGTGCTGAGCCACCACCTGAAGCGC
CGGGGACACCACTTCGCGCCGGACTCGCGTTCATGCTGCATTGTGTGGCCGAGGGCCATCCTACACCGAG
GTTGCAATGGCAGCTGCAGATCCCGGGGGGAACTGTAGTTCTCGTTCCTCCCGTTCTCTCCAAGGAGGAG
GATGGGGGCGACAAGGTCGAAGATGGGGAAGGCGACGGAGATGAGGACCTTCCGACCCAAACGGAGGCGC
CAACTCCAACGCCAGCACCGGCATGGCCCGCTCCGCCTGCCACGCCGCGCTTTTTGGCCCTTGCAAACGG
ATCCCTGTTGGTCCCTCTGCTCTCTGCAAAAGAGGCGGGGATTTACACCTGTAGGGCCCATAATGAGTTG
GGTACCAATTCTACCAGCCTCCGAGTGACAGTCGCAGCAGCCGGGCCCCCCAAACATGCTCCAGGGACCG
GCGAGGAGCCAGACGCACAAGTCCCTACATCTGAAAGGAAAGCTACAACAAAGGGTAGGTCTAACAGTGT
ACTTCCGTTCAAACCTGAGGGTAAGACAAAAGGGCAGGGGTTGGCGAGGGTTAGCGTACTGGGCGAAATT
GAAGCAGAGTTGGAAGAAACAGATGAAGGAGAACAAATGGAGGGGCAGATCCCAGCTGACCCCATGGGAG
AAAAACACTGTGGGCACGGAGATCCATCTCGGTATGTCAGTAATCATGCTTTCAACCAATCAAGCGACCT
CAAACCCCACGTTTTTGAACTCGGCGTAATCGCACTTGACGTGGCAGAGCGGGAAGCGAGAGTACAACTG
ACCCCACTTGCCGCCCGATGGGGACCAGGGCCCGATGGGGCCTCAGGCGCGAGAAGGCCAGGCAGACGAC
CTCTCCGGCTTCTCTACCTGTGTCCAGCGGGTGGTGGCACTGCAGTGCAGTGGAGTAGGGTGGAGGAGGG
TGTGAATGCTTATTGGTTTAGGGGCCTTCGCCCTGGTACTAATTACTCTGTCTGTTTGGCGCTTGCCGGA
GAGGCTTGTCATGTTCAGGTAGTATTTAGCACTAAAAAAGAACTCCCGAGTGGCGCGCCGGAAGATCAAG
TTGATCCAAGATTGATTGATGGCAAGGGCGGATCTCTGGAGGTGCTGTTCCAGGGACCAGGCGGAAGCGG
CAATCCCGGCGGCGATCTGGCCCCCCAGATGCTGCGCGAGCTGCAGGAGACCAATGCCGCCCTGCAGGAC
GTGCGCGAGCTGCTGCGCCACCGCGTGAAGGAGATCACCTTCCTGAAGAACACCGTGATGGAGTGCGACG
CCTGCGGTATGCAGCCCTCTAGAGGCTCCGGCTCCATCATCCCAGTTGAGGAGGAGAACCCGGACTTCTG
GAACCGCGAGGCAGCCGAGGCCCTGGGTGCCGCCAAGAAGCTGCAGCCTGCACAGACAGCCGCCAAGAAC
CTCATCATCTTCCTGGGCGATGGGATGGGGGTGTCTACGGTGACAGCTGCCAGGATCCTAAAAGGGCAGA
AGAAGGACAAACTGGGGCCTGAGATACCCCTGGCCATGGACCGCTTCCCATATGTGGCTCTGTCCAAGAC
ATACAATGTAGACAAACATGTGCCAGACAGTGGAGCCACAGCCACGGCCTACCTGTGCGGGGTCAAGGGC
AACTTCCAGACCATTGGCTTGAGTGCAGCCGCCCGCTTTAACCAGTGCAACACGACACGCGGCAACGAGG
TCATCTCCGTGATGAATCGGGCCAAGAAAGCAGGGAAGTCAGTGGGAGTGGTAACCACCACACGAGTGCA
GCACGCCTCGCCAGCCGGCACCTACGCCCACACGGTGAACCGCAACTGGTACTCGGACGCCGACGTGCCT
GCCTCGGCCCGCCAGGAGGGGTGCCAGGACATCGCTACGCAGCTCATCTCCAACATGGACATTGACGTGA
TCCTAGGTGGAGGCCGAAAGTACATGTTTCGCATGGGAACCCCAGACCCTGAGTACCCAGATGACTACAG
CCAAGGTGGGACCAGGCTGGACGGGAAGAATCTGGTGCAGGAATGGCTGGCGAAGCGCCAGGGTGCCCGG
TATGTGTGGAACCGCACTGAGCTCATGCAGGCTTCCCTGGACCCGTCTGTGACCCATCTCATGGGTCTCT
TTGAGCCTGGAGACATGAAATACGAGATCCACCGAGACTCCACACTGGACCCCTCCCTGATGGAGATGAC
AGAGGCTGCCCTGCGCCTGCTGAGCAGGAACCCCCGCGGCTTCTTCCTCTTCGTGGAGGGTGGTCGCATC
GACCATGGTCATCATGAAAGCAGGGCTTACCGGGCACTGACTGAGACGATCATGTTCGACGACGCCATTG
AGAGGGCGGGCCAGCTCACCAGCGAGGAGGACACGCTGAGCCTCGTCACTGCCGACCACTCCCACGTCTT
CTCCTTCGGAGGCTACCCCCTGCGAGGGAGCTCCATCTTCGGGCTGGCCCCTGGCAAGGCCCGGGACAGG
AAGGCCTACACGGTCCTCCTATACGGAAACGGTCCAGGCTATGTGCTCAAGGACGGCGCCCGGCCGGATG
TTACCGAGAGCGAGAGCGGGAGCCCCGAGTATCGGCAGCAGTCAGCAGTGCCCCTGGACGAAGAGACCCA
CGCAGGCGAGGACGTGGCGGTGTTCGCGCGCGGCCCGCAGGCGCACCTGGTTCACGGCGTGCAGGAGCAG
ACCTTCATAGCGCACGTCATGGCCTTCGCCGCCTGCCTGGAGCCCTACACCGCCTGCGACCTGGCGCCCC
CCGCCGGCACCACCGACGCCGCGCACCCGGGTGGCGGAGGACTGAACGACATCTTCGAGGCTCAGAAAAT
CGAATGGCACGAACATCACCATCACCATCACCATCACCATTAAGGCCGGCCTGTAGTCACTGGCACAACG
CGTTACCCGGTAAGCCAATCGGGTATACACGGTCGTCATACTGCAGACAGGGTTCTTCTACTTTGCAAGA
TAGTCTTGAGTAGTAAAATAAATAGATAGAGAAAATCAGCCTCGACTGTGCCTTCTAGTTGCCAGCCATC
TGTTGTTTGCCCCTCCCCCGTGCCTTCCTTGACCCTGGAAGGTGCCACTCCCACTGTCCTTTCCTAATAA
AATGAGGAAATTGCATCACAACACTCAACCCTATCTCGGTCTATTCTTTTGATTTATAAGGGATTTTGCC
GATTTCGGCCTATTGGTTAAAAAATGAGCTGATTTAACAAAAATTTAACGCGAATTAATTCTGTGGAATG
TGTGTCAGTTAGGGTGTGGAAAGTCCCCAGGCTCCCCAGCAGGCAGAAGTATGCAAAGCATGCATCTCAA
TTAGTCAGCAACCAGGTGTGGAAAGTCCCCAGGCTCCCCAGCAGGCAGAAGTATGCAAAGCATGCATCTC
AATTAGTCAGCAACCATAGTCCCGCCCCTAACTCCGCCCATCCCGCCCCTAACTCCGCCCAGTTCCGCCC
ATTCTCCGCCCCATGGCTGACTAATTTTTTTTATTTATGCAGAGGCCGAGGCCGCCTCTGCCTCTGAGCT
ATTCCAGAAGTAGTGAGGAGGCTTTTTTGGAGGCCTAGGCTTTTGCAAAAAGCTCCCGGGAGCTTGTATA
TCCATTTTCGGATCTGATCAGCACGTGTTGACAATTAATCATCGGCATAGTATATCGGCATAGTATAATA
CGACAAGGTGAGGAACTAAACCATGACCGAGTACAAGCCCACGGTGCGCCTCGCCACCCGCGACGACGTC
CCCAGGGCCGTACGCACCCTCGCCGCCGCGTTCGCCGACTACCCCGCCACGCGCCACACCGTCGATCCGG
ACCGCCACATCGAGCGGGTCACCGAGCTGCAAGAACTCTTCCTCACGCGCGTCGGGCTCGACATCGGCAA
GGTGTGGGTCGCGGACGACGGCGCCGCGGTGGCGGTCTGGACCACGCCGGAGAGCGTCGAAGCGGGGGCG
GTGTTCGCCGAGATCGGCCCGCGCATGGCCGAGTTGAGCGGTTCCCGGCTGGCCGCGCAGCAACAGATGG
AAGGCCTCCTGGCGCCGCACCGGCCCAAGGAGCCCGCGTGGTTCCTGGCCACCGTCGGCGTCTCGCCCGA
CCACCAGGGCAAGGGTCTGGGCAGCGCCGTCGTGCTCCCCGGAGTGGAGGCGGCCGAGCGCGCCGGGGTG
CCCGCCTTCCTGGAGACATCCGCGCCCCGCAACCTCCCCTTCTACGAGCGGCTCGGCTTCACCGTCACCG
CCGACGTCGAGGTGCCCGAAGGACCGCGCACCTGGTGCATGACCCGCAAGCCCGGTGCCTGACACGTGCT
ACGAGATTTCGATTCCACCGCCGCCTTCTATGAAAGGTTGGGCTTCGGAATCGTTTTCCGGGACGCCGGC
TGGATGATCCTCCAGCGCGGGGATCTCATGCTGGAGTTCTTCGCCCACCCCAACTTGTTTATTGCAGCTT
ATAATGGTTACAAATAAAGCAATAGCATCACAAATTTCACAAATAAAGCATTTTTTTCACTGCATTCTAG
TTGTGGTTTGTCCAAACTCATCAATGTATCTTATCATGTCTGTATACCGTCGACCTCTAGCTAGAGCTTG
GCGTAATCATGGTCATTACCAATGCTTAATCAGTGAGGCACCTATCTCAGCGATCTGTCTATTTCGTTCA
TCCATAGTTGCCTGACTCCCCGTCGTGTAGATAACTACGATACGGGAGGGCTTACCATCTGGCCCCAGCG
CTGCGATGATACCGCGAGAACCACGCTCACCGGCTCCGGATTTATCAGCAATAAACCAGCCAGCCGGAAG
GGCCGAGCGCAGAAGTGGTCCTGCAACTTTATCCGCCTCCATCCAGTCTATTAATTGTTGCCGGGAAGCT
AGAGTAAGTAGTTCGCCAGTTAATAGTTTGCGCAACGTTGTTGCCATCGCTACAGGCATCGTGGTGTCAC
GCTCGTCGTTTGGTATGGCTTCATTCAGCTCCGGTTCCCAACGATCAAGGCGAGTTACATGATCCCCCAT
GTTGTGCAAAAAAGCGGTTAGCTCCTTCGGTCCTCCGATCGTTGTCAGAAGTAAGTTGGCCGCAGTGTTA
TCACTCATGGTTATGGCAGCACTGCATAATTCTCTTACTGTCATGCCATCCGTAAGATGCTTTTCTGTGA
CTGGTGAGTACTCAACCAAGTCATTCTGAGAATAGTGTATGCGGCGACCGAGTTGCTCTTGCCCGGCGTC
AATACGGGATAATACCGCGCCACATAGCAGAACTTTAAAAGTGCTCATCATTGGAAAACGTTCTTCGGGG
CGAAAACTCTCAAGGATCTTACCGCTGTTGAGATCCAGTTCGATGTAACCCACTCGTGCACCCAACTGAT
CTTCAGCATCTTTTACTTTCACCAGCGTTTCTGGGTGAGCAAAAACAGGAAGGCAAAATGCCGCAAAAAA
GGGAATAAGGGCGACACGGAAATGTTGAATACTCATATTCTTCCTT
