>Addgene plasmid #157627 | pD649-HAsp-mIslr2-COMP5AP-AviTag-9xHis | depositor partial sequence | sequence record 304364 | Islr2
GCGTGTCCCGAACCTTGTGCTTGCGTAGATAAATACGCGCACCAGTTCGCGGACTGTGCTTACAAGGAAC
TCCGCGAGGTTCCAGAAGGCCTTCCTGCCAACGTGACCACACTCAGTCTGTCTGCTAACAAAATTACTGT
GCTTCGACGAGGAGCATTTGTAAATGTAACTCAAGTAACATCCCTTTGGCTTGCACACAGCGAAGTGAGG
ACGGTCGAAAGTGGTGCACTTGCCGTACTTTCACAATTGAAAAATCTCGATCTGTCCCACAACTTGATTT
CCAATTTTCCGTGGAGCGACTTGCGGAATTTGAGCGCGCTTCAGCTGCTGAAGATGAATCACAATCGGCT
GGGGTCCCTCCCACGAGACGCGCTTGGCGCCCTGCCCGACCTTAGGAGCCTTCGGATCAATAATAATCGC
CTCCGGACCCTGGAGCCCGGTACATTTGACGCACTCAGCGCGCTCTCTCACCTTCAACTTTATCATAATC
CCTTCCATTGCAGTTGTGGATTGGTGTGGTTGCAAGCCTGGGCTGCAAGTACACGCGTCAGCTTGCCAGA
GCCCGACAGTATCGCGTGCGCGAGTCCACCTGAGTTGCAAGGGGTACCGGTCCACAGGTTGCCAGCGCTG
CCATGTGCCCCGCCAAGCGTCCGACTCAGTGCTGAGCCACCACCTGAAGCGCCGGGGACACCACTTCGCG
CCGGACTCGCGTTCATGCTGCATTGTGTGGCCGAGGGCCATCCTACACCGAGGTTGCAATGGCAGCTGCA
GATCCCGGGGGGAACTGTAGTTCTCGTTCCTCCCGTTCTCTCCAAGGAGGAGGATGGGGGCGACAAGGTC
GAAGATGGGGAAGGCGACGGAGATGAGGACCTTCCGACCCAAACGGAGGCGCCAACTCCAACGCCAGCAC
CGGCATGGCCCGCTCCGCCTGCCACGCCGCGCTTTTTGGCCCTTGCAAACGGATCCCTGTTGGTCCCTCT
GCTCTCTGCAAAAGAGGCGGGGATTTACACCTGTAGGGCCCATAATGAGTTGGGTACCAATTCTACCAGC
CTCCGAGTGACAGTCGCAGCAGCCGGGCCCCCCAAACATGCTCCAGGGACCGGCGAGGAGCCAGACGCAC
AAGTCCCTACATCTGAAAGGAAAGCTACAACAAAGGGTAGGTCTAACAGTGTACTTCCGTTCAAACCTGA
GGGTAAGACAAAAGGGCAGGGGTTGGCGAGGGTTAGCGTACTGGGCGAAATTGAAGCAGAGTTGGAAGAA
ACAGATGAAGGAGAACAAATGGAGGGGCAGATCCCAGCTGACCCCATGGGAGAAAAACACTGTGGGCACG
GAGATCCATCTCGGTATGTCAGTAATCATGCTTTCAACCAATCAAGCGACCTCAAACCCCACGTTTTTGA
ACTCGGCGTAATCGCACTTGACGTGGCAGAGCGGGAAGCGAGAGTACAACTGACCCCACTTGCCGCCCGA
TGGGGACCAGGGCCCGATGGGGCCTCAGGCGCGAGAAGGCCAGGCAGACGACCTCTCCGGCTTCTCTACC
TGTGTCCAGCGGGTGGTGGCACTGCAGTGCAGTGGAGTAGGGTGGAGGAGGGTGTGAATGCTTATTGGTT
TAGGGGCCTTCGCCCTGGTACTAATTACTCTGTCTGTTTGGCGCTTGCCGGAGAGGCTTGTCATGTTCAG
GTAGTATTTAGCACTAAAAAAGAACTCCCGAGT
